Addgene plasmid #178645: pCEP4-TAPBPR-TM
Purpose: Mammalian expression of FLAG-tagged TAPBPR with MHC TM
Depositing lab: Erik Procko. Depositing organization: University of Illinois at Urbana-Champaign. Publication: TAPBPR employs a ligand-independent docking mechanism to chaperone MR1 molecules. McShan AC, Devlin CA, Papadaki GF, Sun Y, Green AI, Morozov GI, Burslem GM, Procko E, Sgourakis NG. Nat Chem Biol. 2022 Jun 20. pii: 10.1038/s41589-022-01049-9. doi: 10.1038/s41589-022-01049-9. PubMed 35725941.
Backbone
  Vector backbone: pCEP4
  Backbone manufacturer: Invitrogen
  Backbone size w/o insert (bp): 10381
  Total vector size (bp): 11782
  Vector type: Mammalian Expression
  Selectable markers: Hygromycin
Growth in bacteria
  Bacterial resistance: Ampicillin, 100 μg/mL
  Growth temperature: 37°C
  Growth strain: DH5alpha
  Copy number: High Copy
Gene/Insert
  Gene/Insert name: TAPBPR
  Species: H. sapiens (human)
  Insert size (bp): 1401
  Mutation: switched transmembrane domain with that of MHC-I
  GenBank ID: BC015017.2
  Entrez Gene: TAPBPL (a.k.a. TAPBP-R, TAPBPR)
  Promoter: CMV
  Tag / fusion protein: FLAG (N terminal on insert); Signal/leader sequence from HLA class I histocompatibility antigen A-2 alpha chain (HLA) (N terminal on insert)
  Cloning method: Restriction Enzyme; 5′ cloning site NheI (not destroyed); 3′ cloning site XhoI (not destroyed)
  Sequencing primers: 5′ CMV_fwd; 3′ EBV_rev
Terms and licenses: Academic/Nonprofit Terms; Industry Terms: Not Available to Industry
How to cite: pCEP4-TAPBPR-TM was a gift from Erik Procko (Addgene plasmid # 178645 ; http://n2t.net/addgene:178645 ; RRID:Addgene_178645)
