[The description below was written by a language model from this plasmid's Addgene catalogue record and pLannotate feature annotations shown in this document.]
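Description:
pCEP4-TAPBPR-TM is a mammalian expression plasmid built on the Invitrogen pCEP4 episomal backbone. In E. coli it is maintained through a high-copy ColE1/pUC-type origin with ampicillin resistance (β-lactamase). In mammalian cells it carries the Epstein-Barr virus oriP origin together with an EBNA1 coding sequence, a pairing that lets the plasmid persist as an extrachromosomal episome in permissive primate cells. A hygromycin B phosphotransferase gene, driven by an HSV thymidine kinase promoter and followed by the TK polyadenylation signal, allows selection of transfected cells.

The payload, cloned between NheI and XhoI, is human TAPBPR (gene TAPBPL), a tapasin-related chaperone that binds MHC class I/β2-microglobulin outside the peptide-loading complex. Expression is driven by the CMV immediate-early enhancer and promoter and terminated by the SV40 poly(A) signal. The open reading frame begins with the HLA-A2 signal sequence, which directs the protein into the secretory pathway, followed by an N-terminal FLAG epitope and then the TAPBPR coding region. Its native transmembrane domain has been replaced with that of an MHC class I molecule. The annotation shows this as a short HLA-matching fragment that continues from the end of the TAPBPL feature across the origin of the circular sequence. The "3xFLAG" call is only a partial match, consistent with a single FLAG tag, and various small herpesvirus and tet/rop fragments are backbone remnants rather than functional genes.

The sequenced record is somewhat shorter than the catalogue's stated total size. The construct serves for expression and FLAG-based detection of the transmembrane-swapped TAPBPR, and the associated work concerns TAPBPR chaperoning of MR1 molecules.
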