Features (pLannotate 1.2.2; 25 found; start..end, strand, type, name):
      5..130     +  CDS            HLA-E (fragment): HLAE_HUMAN - Also known as HLA-6.2, HLAE. Experimental evidence at protein level: Swiss-Prot protein existence level 1. (Microbial infection) Upon SARS-CoV-2 infection, may contribute to functional exhaustion of cytotoxic NK cells and CD8- positive T cells (PubMed:32859121). Binds SARS-CoV-2 S/Spike protein S1-derived peptide (LQPRTFLL) expressed on the surface of lung epithelial cells, inducing NK cell exhaustion and dampening antiviral immune surveillance (PubMed:32859121). From Homo sapiens (Human).
    126..260     -  polyA_signal   SV40 poly(A) signal: SV40 polyadenylation signal
    283..366     -  CDS            large T antigen (fragment): large T antigen from SV40 (simian virus 40)
    369..409     +  CDS            rop (fragment): Rop protein, which maintains plasmids at low copy number; rop
    521..539     -  misc_feature   MCS (fragment): pUC18/19 multiple cloning site
    985..2774    -  rep_origin     oriP: Epstein-Barr virus oriP replication origin (Yates et al., 2000)
   2775..2993    -  CDS            gL (fragment): GL_EBVB9 - Experimental evidence at protein level: Swiss-Prot protein existence level 1. The heterodimer glycoprotein H-glycoprotein L is required for the fusion of viral and plasma membranes leading to virus entry into the host cell. Acts as a functional inhibitor of gH and maintains gH in an inhibited form. Upon binding to host integrins, gL dissociates from gH leading to activation of the viral fusion glycoproteins gB and gH. Fusion of EBV with B-lymphocytes requires the additional receptor- binding protein gp42, which forms a complex with gH/gL. The heterodimer gH/gL targets also host EPHA
   3076..5001    -  CDS            EBNA1: Epstein-Barr nuclear antigen 1, also known as EBNA-1 crucial for latent viral infection, and for episomal amplification of vectors containing the oriP origin (Okita et al., 2013)
   5039..5383    -  CDS            BRRF2_EBVB9 (fragment): Protein inferred from homology: Swiss-Prot protein existence level 3. From Epstein-Barr virus (strain B95-8) (HHV-4) (Human herpesvirus 4).
   5386..5409    -  promoter       tet promoter (fragment): E. coli promoter for tetracycline efflux protein gene
   5522..5626    +  promoter       AmpR promoter: bla
   5627..6487    +  CDS            AmpR: β-lactamase; bla; confers resistance to ampicillin, carbenicillin, and related antibiotics
   6658..7246    +  rep_origin     ori: high-copy-number ColE1/pMB1/pBR322/pUC origin of replication
   7292..7450    -  CDS            TcR (fragment): tetracycline efflux protein; tet; confers resistance to tetracycline
   7571..7771    -  CDS            MDV035 (fragment): UL24_GAHVM - Protein inferred from homology: Swiss-Prot protein existence level 3. May play a role in the dispersal of host nucleolin from the nucleolus throughout the nucleus leading to a decrease in ribosome biogenesis. From Gallid herpesvirus 2 (strain Chicken/Md5/ATCC VR-987) (GaHV-2) (Marek's disease herpesvirus type 1).
   7760..7822    +  promoter       Mini-TK promoter: minimal herpes simplex virus (HSV) thymidine kinase promoter
   7865..8902    +  CDS            HygR: hygromycin B phosphotransferase confers resistance to hygromycin
   8944..8992    +  polyA_signal   HSV TK poly(A) signal: herpes simplex virus thymidine kinase polyadenylation signal (Cole and Stacy, 1985)
   9192..9416    +  CDS            gH (fragment): GH_HHV11 - Experimental evidence at protein level: Swiss-Prot protein existence level 1. The heterodimer glycoprotein H-glycoprotein L is required for the fusion of viral and plasma membranes leading to virus entry into the host cell. Following initial binding to host receptor, membrane fusion is mediated by the fusion machinery composed of gB and the heterodimer gH/gL. May also be involved in the fusion between the virion envelope and the outer nuclear membrane during virion morphogenesis. From Human herpesvirus 1 (strain 17) (HHV-1) (Human herpes simplex virus 1).
   9447..9472    -  CDS            bla(M) (fragment): β-lactamase lacking the signal sequence; bla(M); allows cytosolic expression of β-lactamase
   9646..10025   +  enhancer       CMV enhancer: human cytomegalovirus immediate early enhancer
  10027..10226   +  promoter       CMV promoter: human cytomegalovirus (CMV) immediate early promoter
  10284..10361   +  CDS            HLA-A (fragment): HLAA_HUMAN - Also known as HLAA. Experimental evidence at protein level: Swiss-Prot protein existence level 1. Allele A*74:01: Presents immunodominant HIV-1 epitopes derived from gag-pol (GQMVHQAISPR, QIYPGIKVR) and rev (RQIHSISER), carrying an aliphatic residue at position 2 and Arg anchor residue at the C-terminus. May contribute to viral load control in chronic HIV-1 infection. From Homo sapiens (Human).
  10362..10386   +  CDS            3xFLAG (fragment): three tandem FLAG® epitope tags
  10392..11558   +  CDS            TAPBPL (fragment): TPSNR_HUMAN - Experimental evidence at protein level: Swiss-Prot protein existence level 1. Component of the antigen processing and presentation pathway, which binds to MHC class I coupled with beta2-microglobulin/B2M. Association between TAPBPR and MHC class I occurs in the absence of a functional peptide-loading complex (PLC). From Homo sapiens (Human).
>Addgene plasmid #178645 | pCEP4-TAPBPR-TM | addgene full sequence | sequence record 354743 | Addgene NGS Result
TGCTATCCCCATCATGGGTATCGTTGCTGGCCTGGTTGTCCTTGCAGCTGTAGTCACTGGAGCTGCGGTC
GCTGCTGTGCTGTGGAGAAAGAAGAGCTCAGATTGACTCGAGGCCGGCAAGGCCGGATCCAGACATGATA
AGATACATTGATGAGTTTGGACAAACCACAACTAGAATGCAGTGAAAAAAATGCTTTATTTGTGAAATTT
GTGATGCTATTGCTTTATTTGTAACCATTATAAGCTGCAATAAACAAGTTAACAACAACAATTGCATTCA
TTTTATGTTTCAGGTTCAGGGGGAGGTGTGGGAGGTTTTTTAAAGCAAGTAAAACCTCTACAAATGTGGT
ATGGCTGATTATGATCCGGCTGCCTCGCGCGTTTCGGTGATGACGGTGAAAACCTCTGACACATGCAGCT
CCCGGAGACGGTCACAGCTTGTCTGTAAGCGGATGCCGGGAGCAGACAAGCCCGTCAGGGCGCGTCAGCG
GGTGTTGGCGGGTGTCGGGGCGCAGCCATGAGGTCGACTCTAGAGGATCGATCCCCGCCCCGGACGAACT
AAACCTGACTACGACATCTCTGCCCCTTCTTCGCGGGGCAGTGCATGTAATCCCTTCAGTTGGTTGGTAC
AACTTGCCAACTGGGCCCTGTTCCACATGTGACACGGGGGGGGACCAAACACAAAGGGGTTCTCTGACTG
TAGTTGACATCCTTATAAATGGATGTGCACATTTGCCAACACTGAGTGGCTTTCATCCTGGAGCAGACTT
TGCAGTCTGTGGACTGCAACACAACATTGCCTTTATGTGTAACTCTTGGCTGAAGCTCTTACACCAATGC
TGGGGGACATGTACCTCCCAGGGGCCCAGGAAGACTACGGGAGGCTACACCAACGTCAATCAGAGGGGCC
TGTGTAGCTACCGATAAGCGGACCCTCAAGAGGGCATTAGCAATAGTGTTTATAAGGCCCCCTTGTTAAC
CCTAAACGGGTAGCATATGCTTCCCGGGTAGTAGTATATACTATCCAGACTAACCCTAATTCAATAGCAT
ATGTTACCCAACGGGAAGCATATGCTATCGAATTAGGGTTAGTAAAAGGGTCCTAAGGAACAGCGATATC
TCCCACCCCATGAGCTGTCACGGTTTTATTTACATGGGGTCAGGATTCCACGAGGGTAGTGAACCATTTT
AGTCACAAGGGCAGTGGCTGAAGATCAAGGAGCGGGCAGTGAACTCTCCTGAATCTTCGCCTGCTTCTTC
ATTCTCCTTCGTTTAGCTAATAGAATAACTGCTGAGTTGTGAACAGTAAGGTGTATGTGAGGTGCTCGAA
AACAAGGTTTCAGGTGACGCCCCCAGAATAAAATTTGGACGGGGGGTTCAGTGGTGGCATTGTGCTATGA
CACCAATATAACCCTCACAAACCCCTTGGGCAATAAATACTAGTGTAGGAATGAAACATTCTGAATATCT
TTAACAATAGAAATCCATGGGGTGGGGACAAGCCGTAAAGACTGGATGTCCATCTCACACGAATTTATGG
CTATGGGCAACACATAATCCTAGTGCAATATGATACTGGGGTTATTAAGATGTGTCCCAGGCAGGGACCA
AGACAGGTGAACCATGTTGTTACACTCTATTTGTAACAAGGGGAAAGAGAGTGGACGCCGACAGCAGCGG
ACTCCACTGGTTGTCTCTAACACCCCCGAAAATTAAACGGGGCTCCACGCCAATGGGGCCCATAAACAAA
GACAAGTGGCCACTCTTTTTTTTGAAATTGTGGAGTGGGGGCACGCGTCAGCCCCCACACGCCGCCCTGC
GGTTTTGGACTGTAAAATAAGGGTGTAATAACTTGGCTGATTGTAACCCCGCTAACCACTGCGGTCAAAC
CACTTGCCCACAAAACCACTAATGGCACCCCGGGGAATACCTGCATAAGTAGGTGGGCGGGCCAAGATAG
GGGCGCGATTGCTGCGATCTGGAGGACAAATTACACACACTTGCGCCTGAGCGCCAAGCACAGGGTTGTT
GGTCCTCATATTCACGAGGTCGCTGAGAGCACGGTGGGCTAATGTTGCCATGGGTAGCATATACTACCCA
AATATCTGGATAGCATATGCTATCCTAATCTATATCTGGGTAGCATAGGCTATCCTAATCTATATCTGGG
TAGCATATGCTATCCTAATCTATATCTGGGTAGTATATGCTATCCTAATTTATATCTGGGTAGCATAGGC
TATCCTAATCTATATCTGGGTAGCATATGCTATCCTAATCTATATCTGGGTAGTATATGCTATCCTAATC
TGTATCCGGGTAGCATATGCTATCCTAATAGAGATTAGGGTAGTATATGCTATCCTAATTTATATCTGGG
TAGCATATACTACCCAAATATCTGGATAGCATATGCTATCCTAATCTATATCTGGGTAGCATATGCTATC
CTAATCTATATCTGGGTAGCATAGGCTATCCTAATCTATATCTGGGTAGCATATGCTATCCTAATCTATA
TCTGGGTAGTATATGCTATCCTAATTTATATCTGGGTAGCATAGGCTATCCTAATCTATATCTGGGTAGC
ATATGCTATCCTAATCTATATCTGGGTAGTATATGCTATCCTAATCTGTATCCGGGTAGCATATGCTATC
CTCATGCATATACAGTCAGCATATGATACCCAGTAGTAGAGTGGGAGTGCTATCCTTTGCATATGCCGCC
ACCTCCCAAGGGGGCGTGAATTTTCGCTGCTTGTCCTTTTCCTGCTGGTTGCTCCCATTCTTAGGTGAAT
TTAAGGAGGCCAGGCTAAAGCCGTCGCATGTCTGATTGCTCACCAGGTAAATGTCGCTAATGTTTTCCAA
CGCGAGAAGGTGTTGAGCGCGGAGCTGAGTGACGTGACAACATGGGTATGCCCAATTGCCCCATGTTGGG
AGGACGAAAATGGTGACAAGACAGATGGCCAGAAATACACCAACAGCACGCATGATGTCTACTGGGGATT
TATTCTTTAGTGCGGGGGAATACACGGCTTTTAATACGATTGAGGGCGTCTCCTAACAAGTTACATCACT
CCTGCCCTTCCTCACCCTCATCTCCATCACCTCCTTCATCTCCGTCATCTCCGTCATCACCCTCCGCGGC
AGCCCCTTCCACCATAGGTGGAAACCAGGGAGGCAAATCTACTCCATCGTCAAAGCTGCACACAGTCACC
CTGATATTGCAGGTAGGAGCGGGCTTTGTCATAACAAGGTCCTTAATCGCATCCTTCAAAACCTCAGCAA
ATATATGAGTTTGTAAAAAGACCATGAAATAACAGACAATGGACTCCCTTAGCGGGCCAGGTTGTGGGCC
GGGTCCAGGGGCCATTCCAAAGGGGAGACGACTCAATGGTGTAAGACGACATTGTGGAATAGCAAGGGCA
GTTCCTCGCCTTAGGTTGTAAAGGGAGGTCTTACTACCTCCATATACGAACACACCGGCGACCCAAGTTC
CTTCGTCGGTAGTCCTTTCTACGTGACTCCTAGCCAGGAGAGCTCTTAAACCTTCTGCAATGTTCTCAAA
TTTCGGGTTGGAACCTCCTTGACCACGATGCTTTCCAAACCACCCTCCTTTTTTGCGCCTGCCTCCATCA
CCCTGACCCCGGGGTCCAGTGCTTGGGCCTTCTCCTGGGTCATCTGCGGGGCCCTGCTCTATCGCTCCCG
GGGGCACGTCAGGCTCACCATCTGGGCCACCTTCTTGGTGGTATTCAAAATAATCGGCTTCCCCTACAGG
GTGGAAAAATGGCCTTCTACCTGGAGGGGGCCTGCGCGGTGGAGACCCGGATGATGATGACTGACTACTG
GGACTCCTGGGCCTCTTTTCTCCACGTCCACGACCTCTCCCCCTGGCTCTTTCACGACTTCCCCCCCTGG
CTCTTTCACGTCCTCTACCCCGGCGGCCTCCACTACCTCCTCGACCCCGGCCTCCACTACCTCCTCGACC
CCGGCCTCCACTGCCTCCTCGACCCCGGCCTCCACCTCCTGCTCCTGCCCCTCCTGCTCCTGCCCCTCCT
CCTGCTCCTGCCCCTCCTGCCCCTCCTGCTCCTSCCCCTCCTSCCCCTCCTSCTCCTSCCCCTCCTSCCC
CTCCTSCTCCTSCCCCTCCTSCCCCTCCTCCTSCTCCTCCCCCTCCTCCCCCTCCTCCTCCTCCTSCCCC
TCCTSCCCCTCCTSCTCCTSCCCCTCCTSCCCCTCCTSCTCCTGCCCCTCCTGCCCCTCCTGCTCCTGCC
CCTCCTGCTCCTGCCCCTCCTGCTCCTGCCCCTCCTGCTCCTGCCCCTCCTGCCCCTCCTGCCCCTCCTC
CTGCTCCTGCCCCTCCTGCTCCTGCCCCTCCTGCCCCTCCTGCCCCTCCTGCTCCTGCCCCTCCTCCTGC
TCCTGCCCCTCCTSCCCCTCCTSCCCCTCCTCCTSCTCCTGCCCCTCCTGCCCCTCCTCCTSCTCCTSCC
CCTCCTCCTSCTCCTSCCCCTCCTCCCCCTCCTCCCCCTCCTCCTCCTCCTCCCCCTCCTCCYCCTCCTC
CTCCTCCTCCYCCTCCTCCTCCTCCTCCCCCTCCTCCYCCTCCTSCCCCTCCTCCTSCTCCTSCCCCTCC
TCCTSCTCCTSCCCCTCCTSCCCCTCCTGCCCCTCCTGCCCCTCCTCCTGCTCCTGCCCCTCCTCCTGCT
CCTGCCCCTCCTGCTCCTGCCCCTCCCGCTCCTGCTCCTGCTCCTGTTCCACCGTGGGTCCCTTTGCAGC
CAATGCAACTTGGACGTTTTTGGGGTCTCCGGACACCATCTCTATGTCTTGGCCCTGATCCTGAGCCGCC
CGGGGCTCCTGGTCTTCCGCCTCCTCGTCCTCGTCCTCTTCCCCGTCCTCGTCCATGGTTATCACCCCCT
CTTCTTTGAGGTCCACTGCCGCCGGAGCCTTCTGGTCCAGATGTGTCTCCCTTCTCTCCTAGGCCATTTC
CAGGTCCTGTACCTGGCCCCTCGTCAGACATGATTCACACTAAAAGAGATCAATAGACATCTTTATTAGA
CGACGCTCAGTGAATACAGGGAGTGCAGACTCCTGCCCCCTCCAACAGCCCCCCCACCCTCATCCCCTTC
ATGGTCGCTGTCAGACAGATCCAGGTCTGAAAATTCCCCATCCTCCGAACCATCCTCGTCCTCATCACCA
ATTACTCGCAGCCCGGAAAACTCCCGCTGAACATCCTCAAGATTTGCGTCCTGAGCCTCAAGCCAGGCCT
CAAATTCCTCGTCCCCCTTTTTGCTGGACGGTAGGGATGGGGATTCTCGGGACCCCTCCTCTTCCTCTTC
AAGGTCACCAGACAGAGATGCTACTGGGGCAACGGAAGAAAAGCTGGGTGCGGCCTGTGAGGATCAGCTT
ATCGATGATAAGCTGTCAAACATGAGAATTCTTGAAGACGAAAGGGCCTCGTGATACGCCTATTTTTATA
GGTTAATGTCATGATAATAATGGTTTCTTAGACGTCAGGTGGCACTTTTCGGGGAAATGTGCGCGGAACC
CCTATTTGTTTATTTTTCTAAATACATTCAAATATGTATCCGCTCATGAGACAATAACCCTGATAAATGC
TTCAATAATATTGAAAAAGGAAGAGTATGAGTATTCAACATTTCCGTGTCGCCCTTATTCCCTTTTTTGC
GGCATTTTGCCTTCCTGTTTTTGCTCACCCAGAAACGCTGGTGAAAGTAAAAGATGCTGAAGATCAGTTG
GGTGCACGAGTGGGTTACATCGAACTGGATCTCAACAGCGGTAAGATCCTTGAGAGTTTTCGCCCCGAAG
AACGTTTTCCAATGATGAGCACTTTTAAAGTTCTGCTATGTGGCGCGGTATTATCCCGTGTTGACGCCGG
GCAAGAGCAACTCGGTCGCCGCATACACTATTCTCAGAATGACTTGGTTGAGTACTCACCAGTCACAGAA
AAGCATCTTACGGATGGCATGACAGTAAGAGAATTATGCAGTGCTGCCATAACCATGAGTGATAACACTG
CGGCCAACTTACTTCTGACAACGATCGGAGGACCGAAGGAGCTAACCGCTTTTTTGCACAACATGGGGGA
TCATGTAACTCGCCTTGATCGTTGGGAACCGGAGCTGAATGAAGCCATACCAAACGACGAGCGTGACACC
ACGATGCCTGCAGCAATGGCAACAACGTTGCGCAAACTATTAACTGGCGAACTACTTACTCTAGCTTCCC
GGCAACAATTAATAGACTGGATGGAGGCGGATAAAGTTGCAGGACCACTTCTGCGCTCGGCCCTTCCGGC
TGGCTGGTTTATTGCTGATAAATCTGGAGCCGGTGAGCGTGGGTCTCGCGGTATCATTGCAGCACTGGGG
CCAGATGGTAAGCCCTCCCGTATCGTAGTTATCTACACGACGGGGAGTCAGGCAACTATGGATGAACGAA
ATAGACAGATCGCTGAGATAGGTGCCTCACTGATTAAGCATTGGTAACTGTCAGACCAAGTTTACTCATA
TATACTTTAGATTGATTTAAAACTTCATTTTTAATTTAAAAGGATCTAGGTGAAGATCCTTTTTGATAAT
CTCATGACCAAAATCCCTTAACGTGAGTTTTCGTTCCACTGAGCGTCAGACCCCGTAGAAAAGATCAAAG
GATCTTCTTGAGATCCTTTTTTTCTGCGCGTAATCTGCTGCTTGCAAACAAAAAAACCACCGCTACCAGC
GGTGGTTTGTTTGCCGGATCAAGAGCTACCAACTCTTTTTCCGAAGGTAACTGGCTTCAGCAGAGCGCAG
ATACCAAATACTGTCCTTCTAGTGTAGCCGTAGTTAGGCCACCACTTCAAGAACTCTGTAGCACCGCCTA
CATACCTCGCTCTGCTAATCCTGTTACCAGTGGCTGCTGCCAGTGGCGATAAGTCGTGTCTTACCGGGTT
GGACTCAAGACGATAGTTACCGGATAAGGCGCAGCGGTCGGGCTGAACGGGGGGTTCGTGCACACAGCCC
AGCTTGGAGCGAACGACCTACACCGAACTGAGATACCTACAGCGTGAGCTATGAGAAAGCGCCACGCTTC
CCGAAGGGAGAAAGGCGGACAGGTATCCGGTAAGCGGCAGGGTCGGAACAGGAGAGCGCACGAGGGAGCT
TCCAGGGGGAAACGCCTGGTATCTTTATAGTCCTGTCGGGTTTCGCCACCTCTGACTTGAGCGTCGATTT
TTGTGATGCTCGTCAGGGGGGCGGAGCCTATGGAAAAACGCCAGCAACGCGGCCTTTTTACGGTTCCTGG
CCTTTTGCTGGCCTTGAAGCTGTCCCTGATGGTCGTCATCTACCTGCCTGGACAGCATGGCCTGCAACGC
GGGCATCCCGATGCCGCCGGAAGCGAGAAGAATCATAATGGGGAAGGCCATCCAGCCTCGCGTCGCGAAC
GCCAGCAAGACGTAGCCCAGCGCGTCGGCCCCGAGATGCGCCGCGTGCGGCTGCTGGAGATGGCGGACGC
GATGGATATGTTCTGCCAAGGGTTGGTTTGCGCATTCACAGTTCTCCGCAAGAATTGATTGGCTCCAATT
CTTGGAGTGGTGAATCCGTTAGCGAGGTGCCGCCCTGCTTCATCCCCGTGGCCCGTTGCTCGCGTTTGCT
GGCGGTGTCCCCGGAAGAAATATATTTGCATGTCTTTAGTTCTATGATGACACAAACCCCGCCCAGCGTC
TTGTCATTGGCGAATTCGAACACGCAGATGCAGTCGGGGCGGCGCGGTCCGAGGTCCACTTCGCATATTA
AGGTGACGCGTGTGGCCTCGAACACCGAGCGACCCTGCAGCGACCCGCTTAACAGCGTCAACAGCGTGCC
GCAGATCCCGGGGGGCAATGAGATATGAAAAAGCCTGAACTCACCGCGACGTCTGTCGAGAAGTTTCTGA
TCGAAAAGTTCGACAGCGTCTCCGACCTGATGCAGCTCTCGGAGGGCGAAGAATCTCGTGCTTTCAGCTT
CGATGTAGGAGGGCGTGGATATGTCCTGCGGGTAAATAGCTGCGCCGATGGTTTCTACAAAGATCGTTAT
GTTTATCGGCACTTTGCATCGGCCGCGCTCCCGATTCCGGAAGTGCTTGACATTGGGGAATTCAGCGAGA
GCCTGACCTATTGCATCTCCCGCCGTGCACAGGGTGTCACGTTGCAAGACCTGCCTGAAACCGAACTGCC
CGCTGTTCTGCAGCCGGTCGCGGAGGCCATGGATGCGATCGCTGCGGCCGATCTTAGCCAGACGAGCGGG
TTCGGCCCATTCGGACCGCAAGGAATCGGTCAATACACTACATGGCGTGATTTCATATGCGCGATTGCTG
ATCCCCATGTGTATCACTGGCAAACTGTGATGGACGACACCGTCAGTGCGTCCGTCGCGCAGGCTCTCGA
TGAGCTGATGCTTTGGGCCGAGGACTGCCCCGAAGTCCGGCACCTCGTGCACGCGGATTTCGGCTCCAAC
AATGTCCTGACGGACAATGGCCGCATAACAGCGGTCATTGACTGGAGCGAGGCGATGTTCGGGGATTCCC
AATACGAGGTCGCCAACATCTTCTTCTGGAGGCCGTGGTTGGCTTGTATGGAGCAGCAGACGCGCTACTT
CGAGCGGAGGCATCCGGAGCTTGCAGGATCGCCGCGGCTCCGGGCGTATATGCTCCGCATTGGTCTTGAC
CAACTCTATCAGAGCTTGGTTGACGGCAATTTCGATGATGCAGCTTGGGCGCAGGGTCGATGCGACGCAA
TCGTCCGATCCGGAGCCGGGACTGTCGGGCGTACACAAATCGCCCGCAGAAGCGCGGCCGTCTGGACCGA
TGGCTGTGTAGAAGTACTCGCCGATAGTGGAAACCGACGCCCCAGCACTCGTCCGGATCGGGAGATGGGG
GAGGCTAACTGAAACACGGAAGGAGACAATACCGGAAGGAACCCGCGCTATGACGGCAATAAAAAGACAG
AATAAAACGCACGGGTGTTGGGTCGTTTGTTCATAAACGCGGGGTTCGGTCCCAGGGCTGGCACTCTGTC
GATACCCCACCGAGACCCCATTGGGGCCAATACGCCCGCGTTTCTTCCTTTTCCCCACCCCACCCCCCAA
GTTCGGGTGAAGGCCCAGGGCTCGCAGCCAACGTCGGGGCGGCAGGCCCTGCCATAGCCACTGGCCCCGT
GGGTTAGGGACGGGGTCCCCCATGGGGAATGGTTTATGGTTCGTGGGGGTTATTATTTTGGGCGTTGCGT
GGGGTCAGGTCCACGACTGGACTGAGCAGACAGACCCATGGTTTTTGGATGGCCTGGGCATGGACCGCAT
GTACTGGCGCGACACGAACACCGGGCGTCTGTGGCTGCCAAACACCCCCGACCCCCAAAAACCACCGCGC
GGATTTCTGGCGTGCCAAGCTAGTCGACCAATTCTCATGTTTGACAGCTTATCATCGCAGATCCGGGCAA
CGTTGTTGCCATTGCTGCAGGCGCAGAACTGGTAGGTATGGAAGATCTATACATTGAATCAATATTGGCA
ATTAGCCATATTAGTCATTGGTTATATAGCATAAATCAATATTGGCTATTGGCCATTGCATACGTTGTAT
CTATATCATAATATGTACATTTATATTGGCTCATGTCCAATATGACCGCCATGTTGACATTGATTATTGA
CTAGTTATTAATAGTAATCAATTACGGGGTCATTAGTTCATAGCCCATATATGGAGTTCCGCGTTACATA
ACTTACGGTAAATGGCCCGCCTGGCTGACCGCCCAACGACCCCCGCCCATTGACGTCAATAATGACGTAT
GTTCCCATAGTAACGCCAATAGGGACTTTCCATTGACGTCAATGGGTGGAGTATTTACGGTAAACTGCCC
ACTTGGCAGTACATCAAGTGTATCATATGCCAAGTCCGCCCCCTATTGACGTCAATGACGGTAAATGGCC
CGCCTGGCATTATGCCCAGTACATGACCTTACGGGACTTTCCTACTTGGCAGTACATCTACGTATTAGTC
ATCGCTATTACCATGGTGATGCGGTTTTGGCAGTACACCAATGGGCGTGGATAGCGGTTTGACTCACGGG
GATTTCCAAGTCTCCACCCCATTGACGTCAATGGGAGTTTGTTTTGGCACCAAAATCAACGGGACTTTCC
AAAATGTCGTAATAACCCCGCCCCGTTGACGCAAATGGGCGGTAGGCGTGTACGGTGGGAGGTCTATATA
AGCAGAGCTCGTTTAGTGAACCGTCAGATCTCTAGAAGCTGGGTACCAGCTGCTAGCGCCACCATGGCCG
TCATGGCGCCCCGAACCCTCGTCCTGCTACTCTCGGGGGCCCTGGCCCTGACCCAGACCTGGGCGGGCTC
CGACTACAAGGACGATGATGACAAGGGAGGATCCAAGCCCCACCCAGCAGAGGGGCAGTGGCGGGCAGTG
GACGTGGTCCTAGACTGTTTCCTGGTGAAGGACGGTGCGCACCGTGGAGCTCTCGCCAGCAGTGAGGACA
GGGCAAGGGCCTCCCTTGTGCTGAAGCAGGTGCCAGTGCTGGACGATGGCTCCCTGGAGGACTTCACCGA
TTTCCAAGGGGGCACACTGGCCCAAGATGACCCACCTATTATCTTTGAGGCCTCAGTGGACCTGGTCCAG
ATTCCCCAGGCCGAGGCCTTGCTCCATGCTGACTGCAGTGGGAAGGAGGTGACCTGTGAGATCTCCCGCT
ACTTTCTCCAGATGACAGAGACCACTGTTAAGACAGCAGCTTGGTTCATGGCCAACGTGCAGGTCTCTGG
AGGGGGACCTAGCATCTCCTTGGTGATGAAGACTCCCAGGGTCGCCAAGAATGAGGTGCTCTGGCACCCA
ACGCTGAACTTGCCACTGAGCCCCCAGGGGACTGTGCGAACTGCAGTGGAGTTCCAGGTGATGACACAGA
CCCAATCCCTGAGCTTCCTGCTGGGGTCCTCAGCCTCCTTGGACTGTGGCTTCTCCATGGCACCGGGCTT
GGACCTCATCAGTGTGGAGTGGCGACTGCAGCACAAGGGCAGGGGTCAGTTGGTGTACAGCTGGACCGCA
GGGCAGGGGCAGGCTGTGCGGAAGGGCGCTACCCTGGAGCCTGCACAACTGGGCATGGCCAGGGATGCCT
CCCTCACCCTGCCCGGCCTCACTATACAGGACGAGGGGACCTACATTTGCCAGATCACCACCTCTCTGTA
CCGAGCTCAGCAGATCATCCAGCTCAACATCCAAGCTTCCCCTAAAGTACGACTGAGCTTGGCAAACGAA
GCTCTGCTGCCCACCCTCATCTGCGACATTGCTGGCTATTACCCTCTGGATGTGGTGGTGACGTGGACCC
GAGAGGAGCTGGGTGGATCCCCAGCCCAAGTCTCTGGTGCCTCCTTCTCCAGCCTCAGGCAAAGCGTGGC
AGGCACCTACAGCATCTCCTCCTCTCTCACCGCAGAACCTGGCTCTGCAGGTGCCACTTACACCTGCCAG
GTCACACACATCTCTCTGGAGGAGCCCCTTGGGGCCAGCACCCAGGTTGTCCCACCAGAGCGGAGATCTG
GAGCCGGAAG
